Addgene plasmid #100874: pINDUCER20-Flag-NLS-hSPDEF delta1
Purpose: Lentiviral expression of human SPDEF truncation
Depositing lab: Noah Shroyer. Depositing organization: Baylor College of Medicine. Publication: SPDEF Induces Quiescence of Colorectal Cancer Cells by Changing the Transcriptional Targets of beta-catenin. Lo YH, Noah TK, Chen MS, Zou W, Borras E, Vilar E, Shroyer NF. Gastroenterology. 2017 Jul;153(1):205-218.e8. doi: 10.1053/j.gastro.2017.03.048. Epub 2017 Apr 5. PubMed 28390865.
Backbone
  Vector backbone: pINDUCER20
  Backbone manufacturer: Elledge Lab (Addgene #44012)
  Vector type: Mammalian Expression, Lentiviral
Growth in bacteria
  Bacterial resistance: Ampicillin, 100 μg/mL
  Growth temperature: 37°C
  Growth strain: NEB Stable
  Copy number: High Copy
Gene/Insert
  Gene/Insert name: SPDEF
  Species: H. sapiens (human)
  Mutation: truncated protein 1-248aa
  Entrez Gene: SPDEF (a.k.a. PDEF, bA375E1.3)
  Promoter: TRE2
  Tag / fusion protein: 3xFLAG (N terminal on insert)
  Cloning method: Gateway Cloning
Terms and licenses: Academic/Nonprofit Terms; Industry Terms: Not Available to Industry
How to cite: pINDUCER20-Flag-NLS-hSPDEF delta1 was a gift from Noah Shroyer (Addgene plasmid # 100874 ; http://n2t.net/addgene:100874 ; RRID:Addgene_100874)
