[The description below was written by a language model from this plasmid's Addgene catalogue record and pLannotate feature annotations shown in this document.]
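Description:
pINDUCER20-Flag-NLS-hSPDEF delta1 is an 11 kb HIV-1-based lentiviral vector for doxycycline-inducible expression of a truncated human SPDEF protein in mammalian cells, built on the pINDUCER20 backbone by Gateway recombination. In bacteria it is maintained through a high-copy ColE1/pUC-type origin and selected with ampicillin via the β-lactamase gene. The viral portion carries a truncated 5' LTR, the Ψ packaging signal with adjoining gag sequence, the Rev response element, the cPPT/CTS and a self-inactivating ΔU3 3' LTR, with a WPRE upstream of the 3' LTR to enhance transcript expression. This lets the region between the LTRs be packaged into particles and integrated without regenerating an active viral promoter.

The payload sits between attB1 and attB2 sites downstream of the TRE2 promoter, annotated as seven tetO repeats joined to a minimal CMV promoter. It encodes an N-terminal 3xFLAG tag followed by SPDEF residues 1–248. The construct name also indicates a nuclear localization signal, which is not separately annotated but may lie in the short gap between the tag and the SPDEF fragment. A second, constitutive cassette uses the human UbC promoter to drive the reverse tetracycline transactivator rtTA3, linked through an EMCV IRES to NeoR. Transduced cells can therefore be selected with G418, and they carry everything needed for induction in one vector: rtTA3 binds the tetO sites and switches on the tagged truncation only when doxycycline is present. The associated publication concerns SPDEF-induced quiescence and β-catenin transcriptional targets in colorectal cancer cells, which suggests the truncation was used for domain analysis of SPDEF, although the record does not say so explicitly.
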