Features (pLannotate 1.2.2; 35 found; start..end, strand, type, name):
    377..634     +  LTR            5' LTR (truncated): truncated 5' long terminal repeat (LTR) from HIV-1
    681..806     +  misc_feature   HIV-1 Ψ: packaging signal of human immunodeficiency virus type 1
    790..1128    +  CDS            HIV-1 gag (fragment): gag protein from human immunodeficiency virus 1; gag
   1303..1536    +  misc_feature   RRE: The Rev response element (RRE) of HIV-1 allows for Rev-dependent mRNA export from the nucleus to the cytoplasm.
   1913..2013    +  CDS            Rev (fragment): human immunodeficiency virus 1 (HIV-1) Rev protein; rev; enhances nuclear export of unspliced and incompletely spliced viral mRNAs
   2058..2175    +  misc_feature   cPPT/CTS: central polypurine tract and central termination sequence of HIV-1
   2230..2500    +  protein_bind   tetracycline response element: contains seven copies of the tetracycline operator tetO tetracycline repressor TetR
   2511..2528    +  misc_feature   MCS (fragment): pUC18/19 multiple cloning site
   2533..2571    +  promoter       minimal CMV promoter: human cytomegalovirus (CMV) immediate early promoter
   2701..2725    +  protein_bind   attB1: mutant version of attB; recombination site for the Gateway® BP reaction BP Clonase™
   2731..2796    +  CDS            3xFLAG: three tandem FLAG® epitope tags, followed by an enterokinase cleavage site
   2839..3582    +  CDS            SPDEF (fragment): SPDEF_HUMAN - Also known as PDEF, PSE. Experimental evidence at protein level: Swiss-Prot protein existence level 1. May function as an androgen-independent transactivator of the prostate-specific antigen (PSA) promoter. Binds to 5'-GGAT-3' DNA sequences. May play a role in the regulation of the prostate gland and/or prostate cancer development. Acts as a transcriptional activator for SERPINB5 promoter. From Homo sapiens (Human).
   3587..3611    -  protein_bind   attB2: mutant version of attB; recombination site for the Gateway® BP reaction BP Clonase™
   3723..3758    +  promoter       PGK promoter (fragment): mouse phosphoglycerate kinase 1 promoter
   3776..4987    +  promoter       UbC promoter: human ubiquitin C promoter
   5046..5743    +  CDS            rtTA3 (fragment): reverse tetracycline transactivator 3 activates expression from Tet-responsive promoters in the presence of doxycycline
   5673..5783    +  CDS            VP48: 3 tandem repeats of the minimal activation domain of herpes simplex virus VP16 (Cheng et al., 2013)
   5950..6412    +  misc_feature   IRES: internal ribosome entry site (IRES) of the encephalomyocarditis virus (EMCV)
   6428..7222    +  CDS            NeoR/KanR: aminoglycoside phosphotransferase from Tn5; aph(3')-II (or nptII); confers resistance to neomycin, kanamycin, and G418 (Geneticin®)
   7250..7333    +  CDS            large T antigen (fragment): large T antigen from SV40 (simian virus 40)
   7367..7387    +  misc_feature   MCS (fragment): pBluescript multiple cloning site
   7399..7987    +  misc_feature   WPRE: woodchuck hepatitis virus posttranscriptional regulatory element
   7995..8060    +  CDS            nef (fragment): NEF_HV1Z2 - Experimental evidence at protein level: Swiss-Prot protein existence level 1. Extracellular Nef protein targets CD4(+) T-lymphocytes for apoptosis by interacting with CXCR4 surface receptors. From Human immunodeficiency virus type 1 group M subtype D (isolate Z2/CDC-Z34) (HIV-1).
   8062..8295    +  LTR            3' LTR (ΔU3): self-inactivating 3' long terminal repeat (LTR) from HIV-1
   8500..8604    +  promoter       AmpR promoter: bla
   8605..9465    +  CDS            AmpR: β-lactamase; bla; confers resistance to ampicillin, carbenicillin, and related antibiotics
   9636..10224   +  rep_origin     ori: high-copy-number ColE1/pMB1/pBR322/pUC origin of replication
  10407..10461   +  CDS            lacI (fragment): lac repressor; lacI; The lac repressor binds to the lac operator to inhibit transcription in E. coli. This inhibition can be relieved by adding lactose or isopropyl-β-D-thiogalactopyranoside (IPTG).
  10467..10560   +  rep_origin     SV40 ori (fragment): SV40 origin of replication
  10585..10622   +  CDS            lacI (fragment): lac repressor; lacI; The lac repressor binds to the lac operator to inhibit transcription in E. coli. This inhibition can be relieved by adding lactose or isopropyl-β-D-thiogalactopyranoside (IPTG).
  10635..10656   +  protein_bind   CAP binding site: CAP binding activates transcription in the presence of cAMP. E. coli catabolite activator protein
  10671..10701   +  promoter       lac promoter: promoter for the E. coli lac operon
  10705..10727   +  protein_bind   lac operator (fragment): The lac repressor binds to the lac operator to inhibit transcription in E. coli. This inhibition can be relieved by adding lactose or isopropyl-β-D-thiogalactopyranoside (IPTG). lac repressor encoded by lacI
  10759..10842   +  polyA_signal   SV40 poly(A) signal (fragment): SV40 polyadenylation signal
  11009..329     +  CDS            nef (fragment) (across the origin): NEF_HV1BR - Experimental evidence at protein level: Swiss-Prot protein existence level 1. Extracellular Nef protein targets CD4(+) T-lymphocytes for apoptosis by interacting with CXCR4 surface receptors (PubMed:14990729). From Human immunodeficiency virus type 1 group M subtype B (isolate BRU/LAI) (HIV-1).
>Addgene plasmid #100874 | pINDUCER20-Flag-NLS-hSPDEF delta1 | addgene full sequence | sequence record 193606 | Addgene Assembled Sequence
TGGAAGGGCTAATTCACTCCCAAAGAAGACAAGATATCCTTGATCTGTGGATCTACCACACACAAGGCTA
CTTCCCTGATTAGCAGAACTACACACCAGGGCCAGGGGTCAGATATCCACTGACCTTTGGATGGTGCTAC
AAGCTAGTACCAGTTGAGCCAGATAAGGTAGAAGAGGCCAATAAAGGAGAGAACACCAGCTTGTTACACC
CTGTGAGCCTGCATGGGATGGATGACCCGGAGAGAGAAGTGTTAGAGTGGAGGTTTGACAGCCGCCTAGC
ATTTCATCACGTGGCCCGAGAGCTGCATCCGGAGTACTTCAAGAACTGCTGATATCGAGCTTGCTACAAG
GGACTTTCCGCTGGGGACTTTCCAGGGAGGCGTGGCCTGGGCGGGACTGGGGAGTGGCGAGCCCTCAGAT
CCTGCATATAAGCAGCTGCTTTTTGCCTGTACTGGGTCTCTCTGGTTAGACCAGATCTGAGCCTGGGAGC
TCTCTGGCTAACTAGGGAACCCACTGCTTAAGCCTCAATAAAGCTTGCCTTGAGTGCTTCAAGTAGTGTG
TGCCCGTCTGTTGTGTGACTCTGGTAACTAGAGATCCCTCAGACCCTTTTAGTCAGTGTGGAAAATCTCT
AGCAGTGGCGCCCGAACAGGGACTTGAAAGCGAAAGGGAAACCAGAGGAGCTCTCTCGACGCAGGACTCG
GCTTGCTGAAGCGCGCACGGCAAGAGGCGAGGGGCGGCGACTGGTGAGTACGCCAAAAATTTTGACTAGC
GGAGGCTAGAAGGAGAGAGATGGGTGCGAGAGCGTCAGTATTAAGCGGGGGAGAATTAGATCGCGATGGG
AAAAAATTCGGTTAAGGCCAGGGGGAAAGAAAAAATATAAATTAAAACATATAGTATGGGCAAGCAGGGA
GCTAGAACGATTCGCAGTTAATCCTGGCCTGTTAGAAACATCAGAAGGCTGTAGACAAATACTGGGACAG
CTACAACCATCCCTTCAGACAGGATCAGAAGAACTTAGATCATTATATAATACAGTAGCAACCCTCTATT
GTGTGCATCAAAGGATAGAGATAAAAGACACCAAGGAAGCTTTAGACAAGATAGAGGAAGAGCAAAACAA
AAGTAAGACCACCGCACAGCAAGCGGCCGGCCGCTGATCTTCAGACCTGGAGGAGGAGATATGAGGGACA
ATTGGAGAAGTGAATTATATAAATATAAAGTAGTAAAAATTGAACCATTAGGAGTAGCACCCACCAAGGC
AAAGAGAAGAGTGGTGCAGAGAGAAAAAAGAGCAGTGGGAATAGGAGCTTTGTTCCTTGGGTTCTTGGGA
GCAGCAGGAAGCACTATGGGCGCAGCGTCAATGACGCTGACGGTACAGGCCAGACAATTATTGTCTGGTA
TAGTGCAGCAGCAGAACAATTTGCTGAGGGCTATTGAGGCGCAACAGCATCTGTTGCAACTCACAGTCTG
GGGCATCAAGCAGCTCCAGGCAAGAATCCTGGCTGTGGAAAGATACCTAAAGGATCAACAGCTCCTGGGG
ATTTGGGGTTGCTCTGGAAAACTCATTTGCACCACTGCTGTGCCTTGGAATGCTAGTTGGAGTAATAAAT
CTCTGGAACAGATTTGGAATCACACGACCTGGATGGAGTGGGACAGAGAAATTAACAATTACACAAGCTT
AATACACTCCTTAATTGAAGAATCGCAAAACCAGCAAGAAAAGAATGAACAAGAATTATTGGAATTAGAT
AAATGGGCAAGTTTGTGGAATTGGTTTAACATAACAAATTGGCTGTGGTATATAAAATTATTCATAATGA
TAGTAGGAGGCTTGGTAGGTTTAAGAATAGTTTTTGCTGTACTTTCTATAGTGAATAGAGTTAGGCAGGG
ATATTCACCATTATCGTTTCAGACCCACCTCCCAACCCCGAGGGGACCCGACAGGCCCGAAGGAATAGAA
GAAGAAGGTGGAGAGAGAGACAGAGACAGATCCATTCGATTAGTGAACGGATCTCGACGGTATCGCCGAA
TTCACAAATGGCAGTATTCATCCACAATTTTAAAAGAAAAGGGGGGATTGGGGGGTACAGTGCAGGGGAA
AGAATAGTAGACATAATAGCAACAGACATACAAACTAAAGAATTACAAAAACAAATTACAAAAATTCAAA
ATTTTCGGGTTTATTACAGGGACAGCAGAGATCCAGTTTGGACTAGGATCCTTTACCACTCCCTATCAGT
GATAGAGAAAAGTGAAAGTCGAGTTTACCACTCCCTATCAGTGATAGAGAAAAGTGAAAGTCGAGTTTAC
CACTCCCTATCAGTGATAGAGAAAAGTGAAAGTCGAGTTTACCACTCCCTATCAGTGATAGAGAAAAGTG
AAAGTCGAGTTTACCACTCCCTATCAGTGATAGAGAAAAGTGAAAGTCGAGTTTACCACTCCCTATCAGT
GATAGAGAAAAGTGAAAGTCGAGTTTACCACTCCCTATCAGTGATAGAGAAAAGTGAAAGTCGAGCTCGG
TACCCGGGTCGAGGTAGGCGTGTACGGTGGGAGGCCTATATAAGCAGAGCTCGTTTAGTGAACCGTCAGA
TCGCCTGGAGACGCCATCCACGCTGTTTTGACCTCCATAGAAGACACCGGGACCGATCCAGCCTCCGCGG
CCCCGAACTAGTCCAGTGTGGTGGAATTCTGCAGATATCAACAAGTTTGTACAAAAAAGCAGGCTTCATG
GACTACAAAGACCATGACGGTGATTATAAAGATCATGACATCGATTACAAGGATGACGATGACAAGCTTG
CGGCCGCGAATTCCGCCCCCAAGAAAAAGAGAAAGGTGATGGGCAGCGCCAGCCCGGGTCTGAGCAGCGT
ATCCCCCAGCCACCTCCTGCTGCCCCCCGACACGGTGTCGCGGACAGGCTTGGAGAAGGCGGCAGCGGGG
GCAGTGGGTCTCGAGAGACGGGACTGGAGTCCCAGTCCACCCGCCACGCCCGAGCAGGGCCTGTCCGCCT
TCTACCTCTCCTACTTTGACATGCTGTACCCTGAGGACAGCAGCTGGGCAGCCAAGGCCCCTGGGGCCAG
CAGTCGGGAGGAGCCACCTGAGGAGCCTGAGCAGTGCCCGGTCATTGACAGCCAAGCCCCAGCGGGCAGC
CTGGACTTGGTGCCCGGCGGGCTGACCTTGGAGGAGCACTCGCTGGAGCAGGTGCAGTCCATGGTGGTGG
GCGAAGTGCTCAAGGACATCGAGACGGCCTGCAAGCTGCTCAACATCACCGCAGATCCCATGGACTGGAG
CCCCAGCAATGTGCAGAAGTGGCTCCTGTGGACAGAGCACCAATACCGGCTGCCCCCCATGGGCAAGGCC
TTCCAGGAGCTGGCGGGTAAGGAGCTGTGCGCCATGTCGGAGGAGCAGTTCCGCCAGCGCTCGCCCCTGG
GTGGGGATGTGCTGCACGCCCACCTGGACATCTGGAAGTCAGCGGCCTGGATGAAAGAGCGGACTTCACC
TGGGGCGATTCACTACTGTGCCTCGACCAGTGAGGAGAGCTGGACCGACAGCGAGGTGGACTCATCATGC
TCCGGGCAGCCCTGAGACCCAGCTTTCTTGTACAAAGTGGTTGATATCCAGCACAGTGGCGGCCGCTCGA
GTCTAGAGGGCCCGCGGTTCGAATACCCATACGACGTCCCAGACTACGCTTAGTAATGATTAATTAAACT
AGAAATTCTACCGGGTAGGGGAGGCGCTTTTCCCAAGGCAGTCTGGAGTAACCCACCCAAGATCTGGCCT
CCGCGCCGGGTTTTGGCGCCTCCCGCGGGCGCCCCCCTCCTCACGGCGAGCGCTGCCACGTCAGACGAAG
GGCGCAGCGAGCGTCCTGATCCTTCCGCCCGGACGCTCAGGACAGCGGCCCGCTGCTCATAAGACTCGGC
CTTAGAACCCCAGTATCAGCAGAAGGACATTTTAGGACGGGACTTGGGTGACTCTAGGGCACTGGTTTTC
TTTCCAGAGAGCGGAACAGGCGAGGAAAAGTAGTCCCTTCTCGGCGATTCTGCGGAGGGATCTCCGTGGG
GCGGTGAACGCCGATGATTATATAAGGACGCGCCGGGTGTGGCACAGCTAGTTCCGTCGCAGCCGGGATT
TGGGTCGCGGTTCTTGTTTGTGGATCGCTGTGATCGTCACTTGGTGAGTAGCGGGCTGCTGGGCTGGCCG
GGGCTTTCGTGGCCGCCGGGCCGCTCGGTGGGACGGAAGCGTGTGGAGAGACCGCCAAGGGCTGTAGTCT
GGGTCCGCGAGCAAGGTTGCCCTGAACTGGGGGTTGGGGGGAGCGCAGCAAAATGGCGGCTGTTCCCGAG
TCTTGAATGGAAGACGCTTGTGAGGCGGGCTGTGAGGTCGTTGAAACAAGGTGGGGGGCATGGTGGGCGG
CAAGAACCCAAGGTCTTGAGGCCTTCGCTAATGCGGGAAAGCTCTTATTCGGGTGAGATGGGCTGGGGCA
CCATCTGGGGACCCTGACGTGAAGTTTGTCACTGACTGGAGAACTCGGTTTGTCGTCTGTTGCGGGGGCG
GCAGTTATGGCGGTGCCGTTGGGCAGTGCACCCGTACCTTTGGGAGCGCGCGCCCTCGTCGTGTCGTGAC
GTCACCCGTTCTGTTGGCTTATAATGCAGGGTGGGGCCACCTGCCGGTAGGTGTGCGGTAGGCTTTTCTC
CGTCGCAGGACGCAGGGTTCGGGCCTAGGGTAGGCTCTCCTGAATCGACAGGCGCCGGACCTCTGGTGAG
GGGAGGGATAAGTGAGGCGTCAGTTTCTTTGGTCGGTTTTATGTACCTATCTTCTTAAGTAGCTGAAGCT
CCGGTTTTGAACTATGCGCTCGGGGTTGGCGAGTGTGTTTTGTGAAGTTTTTTAGGCACCTTTTGAAATG
TAATCATTTGGGTCAATATGTAATTTTCAGTGTTAGACTAGTAAATTGTCCGCTAAATTCTGGCCGTTTT
TGGCTTTTTTGTTAGACGAAGCTTGGTACCGAGCTCGGATCTCCACCCCGTACCGGTCCTGCAGTCGAAT
TCACCATGTCTAGACTGGACAAGAGCAAAGTCATAAACGGAGCTCTGGAATTACTCAATGGTGTCGGTAT
CGAAGGCCTGACGACAAGGAAACTCGCTCAAAAGCTGGGAGTTGAGCAGCCTACCCTGTACTGGCACGTG
AAGAACAAGCGGGCCCTGCTCGATGCCCTGCCAATCGAGATGCTGGACAGGCATCATACCCACTTCTGCC
CCCTGGAAGGCGAGTCATGGCAAGACTTTCTGCGGAACAACGCCAAGTCATACCGCTGTGCTCTCCTCTC
ACATCGCGACGGGGCTAAAGTGCATCTCGGCACCCGCCCAACAGAGAAACAGTACGAAACCCTGGAAAAT
CAGCTCGCGTTCCTGTGTCAGCAAGGCTTCTCCCTGGAGAACGCACTGTACGCTCTGTCCGCCGTGGGCC
ACTTTACACTGGGCTGCGTATTGGAGGAACAGGAGCATCAAGTAGCAAAAGAGGAAAGAGAGACACCTAC
CACCGATTCTATGCCCCCACTTCTGAGACAAGCAATTGAGCTGTTCGACCGGCAGGGAGCCGAACCTGCC
TTCCTTTTCGGCCTGGAACTAATCATATGTGGCCTGGAGAAACAGCTAAAGTGCGAAAGCGGCGGGCCGA
CCGACGCCCTTGACGATTTTGACTTAGACATGCTCCCAGCCGATGCCCTTGACGACTTTGACCTTGATAT
GCTGCCTGCTGACGCTCTTGACGATTTTGACCTTGACATGCTCCCCGGGTAACTAAGTAAGGATCCGCGG
CCGCACTAGAGGAATTCCGCCCCTCTCCCCCCCCCCCCTCCCCCCCCCCTAACGTTACTGGCCGAAGCCG
CTTGGAATAAGGCCGGTGTGCGTTTGTCTATATGTTATTTTCCACCATATTGCCGTCTTTTGGCAATGTG
AGGGCCCGGAAACCTGGCCCTGTCTTCTTGACGAGCATTCCTAGGGGTCTTTCCCCTCTCGCCAAAGGAA
TGCAAGGTCTGTTGAATGTCGTGAAGGAAGCAGTTCCTCTGGAAGCTTCTTGAAGACAAACAACGTCTGT
AGCGACCCTTTGCAGGCAGCGGAACCCCCCACCTGGCGACAGGTGCCTCTGCGGCCAAAAGCCACGTGTA
TAAGATACACCTGCAAAGGCGGCACAACCCCAGTGCCACGTTGTGAGTTGGATAGTTGTGGAAAGAGTCA
AATGGCTCTCCTCAAGCGTATTCAACAAGGGGCTGAAGGATGCCCAGAAGGTACCCCATTGTATGGGATC
TGATCTGGGGCCTCGGTGCACATGCTTTACATGTGTTTAGTCGAGGTTAAAAAAACGTCTAGGCCCCCCG
AACCACGGGGACGTGGTTTTCCTTTGAAAAACACGATGATAAGCTTACCGGTCCACCATGATTGAACAAG
ATGGATTGCACGCAGGTTCTCCGGCCGCTTGGGTGGAGAGGCTATTCGGCTATGACTGGGCACAACAGAC
AATCGGCTGCTCTGATGCCGCCGTGTTCCGGCTGTCAGCGCAGGGGCGCCCGGTTCTTTTTGTCAAGACC
GACCTGTCCGGTGCCCTGAATGAACTGCAAGACGAGGCAGCGCGGCTATCGTGGCTGGCCACGACGGGCG
TTCCTTGCGCAGCTGTGCTCGACGTTGTCACTGAAGCGGGAAGGGACTGGCTGCTATTGGGCGAAGTGCC
GGGGCAGGATCTCCTGTCATCTCACCTTGCTCCTGCCGAGAAAGTATCCATCATGGCTGATGCAATGCGG
CGGCTGCATACGCTTGATCCGGCTACCTGCCCATTCGACCACCAAGCGAAACATCGCATCGAGCGAGCAC
GTACTCGGATGGAAGCCGGTCTTGTCGATCAGGATGATCTGGACGAAGAGCATCAGGGGCTCGCGCCAGC
CGAACTGTTCGCCAGGCTCAAGGCGAGCATGCCCGACGGCGAGGATCTCGTCGTGACCCATGGCGATGCC
TGCTTGCCGAATATCATGGTGGAAAATGGCCGCTTTTCTGGATTCATCGACTGTGGCCGGCTGGGTGTGG
CGGACCGCTATCAGGACATAGCGTTGGCTACCCGTGATATTGCTGAAGAGCTTGGCGGCGAATGGGCTGA
CCGCTTCCTCGTGCTTTACGGTATCGCCGCTCCCGATTCGCAGCGCATCGCCTTCTATCGCCTTCTTGAC
GAGTTCTTCTGATGTACAAGTAAAGCGGCCGCGACTCTAGATCATAATCAGCCATACCACATTTGTAGAG
GTTTTACTTGCTTTAAAAAACCTCCCACACCTCCCCCTGAACCTGAAACATAAAATGAATGCAATTGTTG
TTGTTTAGTCCCTCCCAATTCGATATCAAGCTTATCGCGATAGATCCTAATCAACCTCTGGATTACAAAA
TTTGTGAAAGATTGACTGGTATTCTTAACTATGTTGCTCCTTTTACGCTATGTGGATACGCTGCTTTAAT
GCCTTTGTATCATGCTATTGCTTCCCGTATGGCTTTCATTTTCTCCTCCTTGTATAAATCCTGGTTGCTG
TCTCTTTATGAGGAGTTGTGGCCCGTTGTCAGGCAACGTGGCGTGGTGTGCACTGTGTTTGCTGACGCAA
CCCCCACTGGTTGGGGCATTGCCACCACCTGTCAGCTCCTTTCCGGGACTTTCGCTTTCCCCCTCCCTAT
TGCCACGGCGGAACTCATCGCCGCCTGCCTTGCCCGCTGCTGGACAGGGGCTCGGCTGTTGGGCACTGAC
AATTCCGTGGTGTTGTCGGGGAAATCATCGTCCTTTCCTTGGCTGCTCGCCTGTGTTGCCACCTGGATTC
TGCGCGGGACGTCCTTCTGCTACGTCCCTTCGGCCCTCAATCCAGCGGACCTTCCTTCCCGCGGCCTGCT
GCCGGCTCTGCGGCCTCTTCCGCGTCTTCGCCTTCGCCCTCAGACGAGTCGGATCTCCCTTTGGGCCGCC
TCCCCGCCTGAGATCCTTTAAGACCAATGACTTACAAGGCAGCTGTAGATCTTAGCCACTTTTTAAAAGA
AAAGGGGGGACTGGAAGGGCTAATTCACTCCCAACGAAGACAAGATCTGCTTTTTGCTTGTACTGGGTCT
CTCTGGTTAGACCAGATCTGAGCCTGGGAGCTCTCTGGCTAACTAGGGAACCCACTGCTTAAGCCTCAAT
AAAGCTTGCCTTGAGTGCTTCAAGTAGTGTGTGCCCGTCTGTTGTGTGACTCTGGTAACTAGAGATCCCT
CAGACCCTTTTAGTCAGTGTGGAAAATCTCTAGCAGTAGTAGTTCATGTCATCTTATTATTCAGTATTTA
TAACTTGCAAAGAAATGAATATCAGAGAGTGAGAGGCCCGGGTTAATTAAGGAAAGGGCTAGATCATTCT
TGAAGACGAAAGGGCCTCGTGATACGCCTATTTTTATAGGTTAATGTCATGATAATAATGGTTTCTTAGA
CGTCAGGTGGCACTTTTCGGGGAAATGTGCGCGGAACCCCTATTTGTTTATTTTTCTAAATACATTCAAA
TATGTATCCGCTCATGAGACAATAACCCTGATAAATGCTTCAATAATATTGAAAAAGGAAGAGTATGAGT
ATTCAACATTTCCGTGTCGCCCTTATTCCCTTTTTTGCGGCATTTTGCCTTCCTGTTTTTGCTCACCCAG
AAACGCTGGTGAAAGTAAAAGATGCTGAAGATCAGTTGGGTGCACGAGTGGGTTACATCGAACTGGATCT
CAACAGCGGTAAGATCCTTGAGAGTTTTCGCCCCGAAGAACGTTTTCCAATGATGAGCACTTTTAAAGTT
CTGCTATGTGGCGCGGTATTATCCCGTGTTGACGCCGGGCAAGAGCAACTCGGTCGCCGCATACACTATT
CTCAGAATGACTTGGTTGAGTACTCACCAGTCACAGAAAAGCATCTTACGGATGGCATGACAGTAAGAGA
ATTATGCAGTGCTGCCATAACCATGAGTGATAACACTGCGGCCAACTTACTTCTGACAACGATCGGAGGA
CCGAAGGAGCTAACCGCTTTTTTGCACAACATGGGGGATCATGTAACTCGCCTTGATCGTTGGGAACCGG
AGCTGAATGAAGCCATACCAAACGACGAGCGTGACACCACGATGCCTGTAGCAATGGCAACAACGTTGCG
CAAACTATTAACTGGCGAACTACTTACTCTAGCTTCCCGGCAACAATTAATAGACTGGATGGAGGCGGAT
AAAGTTGCAGGACCACTTCTGCGCTCGGCCCTTCCGGCTGGCTGGTTTATTGCTGATAAATCTGGAGCCG
GTGAGCGTGGGTCTCGCGGTATCATTGCAGCACTGGGGCCAGATGGTAAGCCCTCCCGTATCGTAGTTAT
CTACACGACGGGGAGTCAGGCAACTATGGATGAACGAAATAGACAGATCGCTGAGATAGGTGCCTCACTG
ATTAAGCATTGGTAACTGTCAGACCAAGTTTACTCATATATACTTTAGATTGATTTAAAACTTCATTTTT
AATTTAAAAGGATCTAGGTGAAGATCCTTTTTGATAATCTCATGACCAAAATCCCTTAACGTGAGTTTTC
GTTCCACTGAGCGTCAGACCCCGTAGAAAAGATCAAAGGATCTTCTTGAGATCCTTTTTTTCTGCGCGTA
ATCTGCTGCTTGCAAACAAAAAAACCACCGCTACCAGCGGTGGTTTGTTTGCCGGATCAAGAGCTACCAA
CTCTTTTTCCGAAGGTAACTGGCTTCAGCAGAGCGCAGATACCAAATACTGTTCTTCTAGTGTAGCCGTA
GTTAGGCCACCACTTCAAGAACTCTGTAGCACCGCCTACATACCTCGCTCTGCTAATCCTGTTACCAGTG
GCTGCTGCCAGTGGCGATAAGTCGTGTCTTACCGGGTTGGACTCAAGACGATAGTTACCGGATAAGGCGC
AGCGGTCGGGCTGAACGGGGGGTTCGTGCACACAGCCCAGCTTGGAGCGAACGACCTACACCGAACTGAG
ATACCTACAGCGTGAGCTATGAGAAAGCGCCACGCTTCCCGAAGGGAGAAAGGCGGACAGGTATCCGGTA
AGCGGCAGGGTCGGAACAGGAGAGCGCACGAGGGAGCTTCCAGGGGGAAACGCCTGGTATCTTTATAGTC
CTGTCGGGTTTCGCCACCTCTGACTTGAGCGTCGATTTTTGTGATGCTCGTCAGGGGGGCGGAGCCTATG
GAAAAACGCCAGCAACGCGGCCTTTTTACGGTTCCTGGCCTTTTGCTGGCCTTTTGCTCACATGTTCTTT
CCTGCGTTATCCCCTGATTCTGTGGATAACCGTATTACCGCCTTTGAGTGAGCTGATACCGCTCGCCGCA
GCCGAACGACCGAGCGCAGCGAGTCAGTGAGCGAGGAAGCGGAAGAGCGCCCAATACGCAAACCGCCTCT
CCCCGCGCGTTGGCCGATTCATTAATGCAGCAAGCTCATGGCTGACTAATTTTTTTTATTTATGCAGAGG
CCGAGGCCGCCTCGGCCTCTGAGCTATTCCAGAAGTAGTGAGGAGGCTTTTTTGGAGGCCTAGGCTTTTG
CAAAAAGCTCCCCGTGGCACGACAGGTTTCCCGACTGGAAAGCGGGCAGTGAGCGCAACGCAATTAATGT
GAGTTAGCTCACTCATTAGGCACCCCAGGCTTTACACTTTATGCTTCCGGCTCGTATGTTGTGTGGAATT
GTGAGCGGATAACAATTTCACACAGGAAACAGCTATGACATGATTACGAATTTCACAAATAAAGCATTTT
TTTCACTGCATTCTAGTTGTGGTTTGTCCAAACTCATCAATGTATCTTATCATGTCTGGATCAACTGGAT
AACTCAAGCTAACCAAAATCATCCCAAACTTCCCACCCCATACCCTATTACCACTGCCAATTACCTGTGG
TTTCATTTACTCTAAACCTGTGATTCCTCTGAATTATTTTCATTTTAAAGAAATTGTATTTGTTAAATAT
GTACTACAAACTTAGTAGT
