>Addgene plasmid #100874 | pINDUCER20-Flag-NLS-hSPDEF delta1 | addgene partial sequence | sequence record 193605 | Addgene Partial NGS Result
TTTACCACTCCCTATCAGTGATAGAGAAAAGTGAAAGTCGAGTTTACCACTCCCTATCAGTGATAGAGAA
AAGTGAAAGTCGAGTTTACCACTCCCTATCAGTGATAGAGAAAAGTGAAAGTCGAGTTTACCACTCCCTA
TCAGTGATAGAGAAAAGTGAAAGTCGAGTTTACCACTCCCTATCAGTGATAGAGAAAAGTGAAAGTCGAG
TTTACCACTCCCTATCAGTGATAGAGAAAAGTGAAAGTCGAGCTCGGTACCCGGGTCGAGGTAGGCGTGT
ACGGTGGGAGGCCTATATAAGCAGAGCTCGTTTAGTGAACCGTCAGATCGCCTGGAGACGCCATCCACGC
TGTTTTGACCTCCATAGAAGACACCGGGACCGATCCAGCCTCCGCGGCCCCGAACTAGTCCAGTGTGGTG
GAATTCTGCAGATATCAACAAGTTTGTACAAAAAAGCAGGCTTCATGGACTACAAAGACCATGACGGTGA
TTATAAAGATCATGACATCGATTACAAGGATGACGATGACAAGCTTGCGGCCGCGAATTCCGCCCCCAAG
AAAAAGAGAAAGGTGATGGGCAGCGCCAGCCCGGGTCTGAGCAGCGTATCCCCCAGCCACCTCCTGCTGC
CCCCCGACACGGTGTCGCGGACAGGCTTGGAGAAGGCGGCAGCGGGGGCAGTGGGTCTCGAGAGACGGGA
CTGGAGTCCCAGTCCACCCGCCACGCCCGAGCAGGGCCTGTCCGCCTTCTACCTCTCCTACTTTGACATG
CTGTACCCTGAGGACAGCAGCTGGGCAGCCAAGGCCCCTGGGGCCAGCAGTCGGGAGGAGCCACCTGAGG
AGCCTGAGCAGTGCCCGGTCATTGACAGCCAAGCCCCAGCGGGCAGCCTGGACTTGGTGCCCGGCGGGCT
GACCTTGGAGGAGCACTCGCTGGAGCAGGTGCAGTCCATGGTGGTGGGCGAAGTGCTCAAGGACATCGAG
ACGGCCTGCAAGCTGCTCAACATCACCGCAGATCCCATGGACTGGAGCCCCAGCAATGTGCAGAAGTGGC
TCCTGTGGACAGAGCACCAATACCGGCTGCCCCCCATGGGCAAGGCCTTCCAGGAGCTGGCGGGTAAGGA
GCTGTGCGCCATGTCGGAGGAGCAGTTCCGCCAGCGCTCGCCCCTGGGTGGGGATGTGCTGCACGCCCAC
CTGGACATCTGGAAGTCAGCGGCCTGGATGAAAGAGCGGACTTCACCTGGGGCGATTCACTACTGTGCCT
CGACCAGTGAGGAGAGCTGGACCGACAGCGAGGTGGACTCATCATGCTCCGGGCAGCCCTGAGACCCAGC
TTTCTTGTACAAAGTGGTTGATATCCAGCACAGTGGCGGCCGCTCGAGTCTAGAGGGCCCGCGGTTCGAA
TACCCATACGACGTCCCAGACTACGCTTAGTAATGATTAATTAAACTAGAAATTCTACCGGGTAGGGGAG
GCGCTTTTCCCAAGGCAGTCTGGAGTAACCCACCCAAGATCTGGCCTCCGCGCCGGGTTTTGGCGCCTCC
CGCGGGCGCCCCCCTCCTCACGGCGAGCGCTGCCACGTCAGACGAAGGGCGCAGCGAGCGTCCTGATCCT
TCCGCCCGGACGCTCAGGACAGCGGCCCGCTGCTCATAAGACTCGGCCTTAGAACCCCAGTATCAGCAGA
AGGACATTTTAGGACGGGACTTGGGTGACTCTAGGGCACTGGTTTTCTTTCCAGAGAGCGGAACAGGCGA
GGAAAAGTAGTCCCTTCTCGGCGATTCTGCGGAGGGATCTCCGTGGGGCGGTGAACGCCGATGATTATAT
AAGGACGCGCCGGGTGTGGCACAGCTAGTTCCGTCGCAGCCGGGATTTGGGTCGCGGTTCTTGTTTGTGG
ATCGCTGTGATCGTCACTTGGTGAGTAGCGGGCTGCTGGGCTGGCCGGGGCTTTCGTGGCCGCCGGGCCG
CTCGGTGGGACGGAAGCGTGTGGAGAGACCGCCAAGGGCTGTAGTCTGGGTCCGCGAGCAAGGTTGCCCT
GAACTGGGGGTTGGGGGGAGCGCAGCAAAATGGCGGCTGTTCCCGAGTCTTGAATGGAAGACGCTTGTGA
GGCGGGCTGTGAGGTCGTTGAAACAAGGTGGGGGGCATGGTGGGCGGCAAGAACCCAAGGTCTTGAGGCC
TTCGCTAATGCGGGAAAGCTCTTATTCGGGTGAGATGGGCTGGGGCACCATCTGGGGACCCTGACGTGAA
GTTTGTCACTGACTGGAGAACTCGGTTTGTCGTCTGTTGCGGGGGCGGCAGTTATGGCGGTGCCGTTGGG
CAGTGCACCCGTACCTTTGGGAGCGCGCGCCCTCGTCGTGTCGTGACGTCACCCGTTCTGTTGGCTTATA
ATGCAGGGTGGGGCCACCTGCCGGTAGGTGTGCGGTAGGCTTTTCTCCGTCGCAGGACGCAGGGTTCGGG
CCTAGGGTAGGCTCTCCTGAATCGACAGGCGCCGGACCTCTGGTGAGGGGAGGGATAAGTGAGGCGTCAG
TTTCTTTGGTCGGTTTTATGTACCTATCTTCTTAAGTAGCTGAAGCTCCGGTTTTGAACTATGCGCTCGG
GGTTGGCGAGTGTGTTTTGTGAAGTTTTTTAGGCACCTTTTGAAATGTAATCATTTGGGTCAATATGTAA
TTTTCAGTGTTAGACTAGTAAATTGTCCGCTAAATTCTGGCCGTTTTTGGCTTTTTTGTTAGACGAAGCT
TGGTACCGAGCTCGGATCTCCACCCCGTACCGGTCCTGCAGTCGAATTCACCATGTCTAGACTGGACAAG
AGCAAAGTCATAAACGGAGCTCTGGAATTACTCAATGGTGTCGGTATCGAAGGCCTGACGACAAGGAAAC
TCGCTCAAAAGCTGGGAGTTGAGCAGCCTACCCTGTACTGGCACGTGAAGAACAAGCGGGCCCTGCTCGA
TGCCCTGCCAATCGAGATGCTGGACAGGCATCATACCCACTTCTGCCCCCTGGAAGGCGAGTCATGGCAA
GACTTTCTGCGGAACAACGCCAAGTCATACCGCTGTGCTCTCCTCTCACATCGCGACGGGGCTAAAGTGC
ATCTCGGCACCCGCCCAACAGAGAAACAGTACGAAACCCTGGAAAATCAGCTCGCGTTCCTGTGTCAGCA
AGGCTTCTCCCTGGAGAACGCACTGTACGCTCTGTCCGCCGTGGGCCACTTTACACTGGGCTGCGTATTG
GAGGAACAGGAGCATCAAGTAGCAAAAGAGGAAAGAGAGACACCTACCACCGATTCTATGCCCCCACTTC
TGAGACAAGCAATTGAGCTGTTCGACCGGCAGGGAGCCGAACCTGCCTTCCTTTTCGGCCTGGAACTAAT
CATATGTGGCCTGGAGAAACAGCTAAAGTGCGAAAGCGGCGGGCCGACCGACGCCCTTGACGATTTTGAC
TTAGACATGCTCCCAGCCGATGCCCTTGACGACTTTGACCTTGATATGCTGCCTGCTGACGCTCTTGACG
ATTTTGACCTTGACATGCTCCCCGGGTAACTAAGTAAGGATCCGCGGCCGCACTAGAGGAATTCCGCCCC
TCTCCCCCCCCCCCCTCCCCCCCCCCTAACGTTACTGGCCGAAGCCGCTTGGAATAAGGCCGGTGTGCGT
TTGTCTATATGTTATTTTCCACCATATTGCCGTCTTTTGGCAATGTGAGGGCCCGGAAACCTGGCCCTGT
CTTCTTGACGAGCATTCCTAGGGGTCTTTCCCCTCTCGCCAAAGGAATGCAAGGTCTGTTGAATGTCGTG
AAGGAAGCAGTTCCTCTGGAAGCTTCTTGAAGACAAACAACGTCTGTAGCGACCCTTTGCAGGCAGCGGA
ACCCCCCACCTGGCGACAGGTGCCTCTGCGGCCAAAAGCCACGTGTATAAGATACACCTGCAAAGGCGGC
ACAACCCCAGTGCCACGTTGTGAGTTGGATAGTTGTGGAAAGAGTCAAATGGCTCTCCTCAAGCGTATTC
AACAAGGGGCTGAAGGATGCCCAGAAGGTACCCCATTGTATGGGATCTGATCTGGGGCCTCGGTGCACAT
GCTTTACATGTGTTTAGTCGAGGTTAAAAAAACGTCTAGGCCCCCCGAACCACGGGGACGTGGTTTTCCT
TTGAAAAACACGATGATAAGCTTACCGGTCCACCATGATTGAACAAGATGGATTGCACGCAGGTTCTCCG
GCCGCTTGGGTGGAGAGGCTATTCGGCTATGACTGGGCACAACAGACAATCGGCTGCTCTGATGCCGCCG
TGTTCCGGCTGTCAGCGCAGGGGCGCCCGGTTCTTTTTGTCAAGACCGACCTGTCCGGTGCCCTGAATGA
ACTGCAAGACGAGGCAGCGCGGCTATCGTGGCTGGCCACGACGGGCGTTCCTTGCGCAGCTGTGCTCGAC
GTTGTCACTGAAGCGGGAAGGGACTGGCTGCTATTGGGCGAAGTGCCGGGGCAGGATCTCCTGTCATCTC
ACCTTGCTCCTGCCGAGAAAGTATCCATCATGGCTGATGCAATGCGGCGGCTGCATACGCTTGATCCGGC
TACCTGCCCATTCGACCACCAAGCGAAACATCGCATCGAGCGAGCACGTACTCGGATGGAAGCCGGTCTT
GTCGATCAGGATGATCTGGACGAAGAGCATCAGGGGCTCGCGCCAGCCGAACTGTTCGCCAGGCTCAAGG
CGAGCATGCCCGACGGCGAGGATCTCGTCGTGACCCATGGCGATGCCTGCTTGCCGAATATCATGGTGGA
AAATGGCCGCTTTTCTGGATTCATCGACTGTGGCCGGCTGGGTGTGGCGGACCGCTATCAGGACATAGCG
TTGGCTACCCGTGATATTGCTGAAGAGCTTGGCGGCGAATGGGCTGACCGCTTCCTCGTGCTTTACGGTA
TCGCCGCTCCCGATTCGCAGCGCATCGCCTTCTATCGCCTTCTTGACGAGTTCTTCTGATGTACAAGTAA
AGCGGCCGCGACTCTAGATCATAATCAGCCATACCACATTTGTAGAGGTTTTACTTGCTTTAAAAAACCT
CCCACACCTCCCCCTGAACCTGAAACATAAAATGAATGCAATTGTTGTTGTTTAGTCCCTCCCAATTCGA
TATCAAGCTTATCGCGATAGATCCTAATCAACCTCTGGATTACAAAATTTGTGAAAGATTGACTGGTATT
CTTAACTATGTTGCTCCTTTTACGCTATGTGGATACGCTGCTTTAATGCCTTTGTATCATGCTATTGCTT
CCCGTATGGCTTTCATTTTCTCCTCCTTGTATAAATCCTGGTTGCTGTCTCTTTATGAGGAGTTGTGGCC
CGTTGTCAGGCAACGTGGCGTGGTGTGCACTGTGTTTGCTGACGCAACCCCCACTGGTTGGGGCATTGCC
ACCACCTGTCAGCTCCTTTCCGGGACTTTCGCTTTCCCCCTCCCTATTGCCACGGCGGAACTCATCGCCG
CCTGCCTTGCCCGCTGCTGGACAGGGGCTCGGCTGTTGGGCACTGACAATTCCGTGGTGTTGTCGGGGAA
ATCATCGTCCTTTCCTTGGCTGCTCGCCTGTGTTGCCACCTGGATTCTGCGCGGGACGTCCTTCTGCTAC
GTCCCTTCGGCCCTCAATCCAGCGGACCTTCCTTCCCGCGGCCTGCTGCCGGCTCTGCGGCCTCTTCCGC
GTCTTCGCCTTCGCCCTCAGACGAGTCGGATCTCCCTTTGGGCCGCCTCCCCGCCTGAGATCCTTTAAGA
CCAATGACTTACAAGGCAGCTGTAGATCTTAGCCACTTTTTAAAAGAAAAGGGGGGACTGGAAGGGCTAA
TTCACTCCCAACGAAGACAAGATCTGCTTTTTGCTTGTACTGGGTCTCTCTGGTTAGACCAGATCTGAGC
CTGGGAGCTCTCTGGCTAACTAGGGAACCCACTGCTTAAGCCTCAATAAAGCTTGCCTTGAGTGCTTCAA
GTAGTGTGTGCCCGTCTGTTGTGTGACTCTGGTAACTAGAGATCCCTCAGACCCTTTTAGTCAGTGTGGA
AAATCTCTAGCAGTAGTAGTTCATGTCATCTTATTATTCAGTATTTATAACTTGCAAAGAAATGAATATC
AGAGAGTGAGAGGCCCGGGTTAATTAAGGAAAGGGCTAGATCATTCTTGAAGACGAAAGGGCCTCGTGAT
ACGCCTATTTTTATAGGTTAATGTCATGATAATAATGGTTTCTTAGACGTCAGGTGGCACTTTTCGGGGA
AATGTGCGCGGAACCCCTATTTGTTTATTTTTCTAAATACATTCAAATATGTATCCGCTCATGAGACAAT
AACCCTGATAAATGCTTCAATAATATTGAAAAAGGAAGAGTATGAGTATTCAACATTTCCGTGTCGCCCT
TATTCCCTTTTTTGCGGCATTTTGCCTTCCTGTTTTTGCTCACCCAGAAACGCTGGTGAAAGTAAAAGAT
GCTGAAGATCAGTTGGGTGCACGAGTGGGTTACATCGAACTGGATCTCAACAGCGGTAAGATCCTTGAGA
GTTTTCGCCCCGAAGAACGTTTTCCAATGATGAGCACTTTTAAAGTTCTGCTATGTGGCGCGGTATTATC
CCGTGTTGACGCCGGGCAAGAGCAACTCGGTCGCCGCATACACTATTCTCAGAATGACTTGGTTGAGTAC
TCACCAGTCACAGAAAAGCATCTTACGGATGGCATGACAGTAAGAGAATTATGCAGTGCTGCCATAACCA
TGAGTGATAACACTGCGGCCAACTTACTTCTGACAACGATCGGAGGACCGAAGGAGCTAACCGCTTTTTT
GCACAACATGGGGGATCATGTAACTCGCCTTGATCGTTGGGAACCGGAGCTGAATGAAGCCATACCAAAC
GACGAGCGTGACACCACGATGCCTGTAGCAATGGCAACAACGTTGCGCAAACTATTAACTGGCGAACTAC
TTACTCTAGCTTCCCGGCAACAATTAATAGACTGGATGGAGGCGGATAAAGTTGCAGGACCACTTCTGCG
CTCGGCCCTTCCGGCTGGCTGGTTTATTGCTGATAAATCTGGAGCCGGTGAGCGTGGGTCTCGCGGTATC
ATTGCAGCACTGGGGCCAGATGGTAAGCCCTCCCGTATCGTAGTTATCTACACGACGGGGAGTCAGGCAA
CTATGGATGAACGAAATAGACAGATCGCTGAGATAGGTGCCTCACTGATTAAGCATTGGTAACTGTCAGA
CCAAGTTTACTCATATATACTTTAGATTGATTTAAAACTTCATTTTTAATTTAAAAGGATCTAGGTGAAG
ATCCTTTTTGATAATCTCATGACCAAAATCCCTTAACGTGAGTTTTCGTTCCACTGAGCGTCAGACCCCG
TAGAAAAGATCAAAGGATCTTCTTGAGATCCTTTTTTTCTGCGCGTAATCTGCTGCTTGCAAACAAAAAA
ACCACCGCTACCAGCGGTGGTTTGTTTGCCGGATCAAGAGCTACCAACTCTTTTTCCGAAGGTAACTGGC
TTCAGCAGAGCGCAGATACCAAATACTGTTCTTCTAGTGTAGCCGTAGTTAGGCCACCACTTCAAGAACT
CTGTAGCACCGCCTACATACCTCGCTCTGCTAATCCTGTTACCAGTGGCTGCTGCCAGTGGCGATAAGTC
GTGTCTTACCGGGTTGGACTCAAGACGATAGTTACCGGATAAGGCGCAGCGGTCGGGCTGAACGGGGGGT
TCGTGCACACAGCCCAGCTTGGAGCGAACGACCTACACCGAACTGAGATACCTACAGCGTGAGCTATGAG
AAAGCGCCACGCTTCCCGAAGGGAGAAAGGCGGACAGGTATCCGGTAAGCGGCAGGGTCGGAACAGGAGA
GCGCACGAGGGAGCTTCCAGGGGGAAACGCCTGGTATCTTTATAGTCCTGTCGGGTTTCGCCACCTCTGA
CTTGAGCGTCGATTTTTGTGATGCTCGTCAGGGGGGCGGAGCCTATGGAAAAACGCCAGCAACGCGGCCT
TTTTACGGTTCCTGGCCTTTTGCTGGCCTTTTGCTCACATGTTCTTTCCTGCGTTATCCCCTGATTCTGT
GGATAACCGTATTACCGCCTTTGAGTGAGCTGATACCGCTCGCCGCAGCCGAACGACCGAGCGCAGCGAG
TCAGTGAGCGAGGAAGCGGAAGAGCGCCCAATACGCAAACCGCCTCTCCCCGCGCGTTGGCCGATTCATT
AATGCAGCAAGCTCATGGCTGACTAATTTTTTTTATTTATGCAGAGGCCGAGGCCGCCTCGGCCTCTGAG
CTATTCCAGAAGTAGTGAGGAGGCTTTTTTGGAGGCCTAGGCTTTTGCAAAAAGCTCCCCGTGGCACGAC
AGGTTTCCCGACTGGAAAGCGGGCAGTGAGCGCAACGCAATTAATGTGAGTTAGCTCACTCATTAGGCAC
CCCAGGCTTTACACTTTATGCTTCCGGCTCGTATGTTGTGTGGAATTGTGAGCGGATAACAATTTCACAC
AGGAAACAGCTATGACATGATTACGAATTTCACAAATAAAGCATTTTTTTCACTGCATTCTAGTTGTGGT
TTGTCCAAACTCATCAATGTATCTTATCATGTCTGGATCAACTGGATAACTCAAGCTAACCAAAATCATC
CCAAACTTCCCACCCCATACCCTATTACCACTGCCAATTACCTGTGGTTTCATTTACTCTAAACCTGTGA
TTCCTCTGAATTATTTTCATTTTAAAGAAATTGTATTTGTTAAATATGTACTACAAACTTAGTAGTTGGA
AGGGCTAATTCACTCCCAAAGAAGACAAGATATCCTTGATCTGTGGATCTACCACACACAAGGCTACTTC
CCTGATTAGCAGAACTACACACCAGGGCCAGGGGTCAGATATCCACTGACCTTTGGATGGTGCTACAAGC
TAGTACCAGTTGAGCCAGATAAGGTAGAAGAGGCCAATAAAGGAGAGAACACCAGCTTGTTACACCCTGT
GAGCCTGCATGGGATGGATGACCCGGAGAGAGAAGTGTTAGAGTGGAGGTTTGACAGCCGCCTAGCATTT
CATCACGTGGCCCGAGAGCTGCATCCGGAGTACTTCAAGAACTGCTGATATCGAGCTTGCTACAAGGGAC
TTTCCGCTGGGGACTTTCCAGGGAGGCGTGGCCTGGGCGGGACTGGGGAGTGGCGAGCCCTCAGATCCTG
CATATAAGCAGCTGCTTTTTGCCTGTACTGGGTCTCTCTGGTTAGACCAGATCTGAGCCTGGGAGCTCTC
TGGCTAACTAGGGAACCCACTGCTTAAGCCTCAATAAAGCTTGCCTTGAGTGCTTCAAGTAGTGTGTGCC
CGTCTGTTGTGTGACTCTGGTAACTAGAGATCCCTCAGACCCTTTTAGTCAGTGTGGAAAATCTCTAGCA
GTGGCGCCCGAACAGGGACTTGAAAGCGAAAGGGAAACCAGAGGAGCTCTCTCGACGCAGGACTCGGCTT
GCTGAAGCGCGCACGGCAAGAGGCGAGGGGCGGCGACTGGTGAGTACGCCAAAAATTTTGACTAGCGGAG
GCTAGAAGGAGAGAGATGGGTGCGAGAGCGTCAGTATTAAGCGGGGGAGAATTAGATCGCGATGGGAAAA
AATTCGGTTAAGGCCAGGGGGAAAGAAAAAATATAAATTAAAACATATAGTATGGGCAAGCAGGGAGCTA
GAACGATTCGCAGTTAATCCTGGCCTGTTAGAAACATCAGAAGGCTGTAGACAAATACTGGGACAGCTAC
AACCATCCCTTCAGACAGGATCAGAAGAACTTAGATCATTATATAATACAGTAGCAACCCTCTATTGTGT
GCATCAAAGGATAGAGATAAAAGACACCAAGGAAGCTTTAGACAAGATAGAGGAAGAGCAAAACAAAAGT
AAGACCACCGCACAGCAAGCGGCCGGCCGCTGATCTTCAGACCTGGAGGAGGAGATATGAGGGACAATTG
GAGAAGTGAATTATATAAATATAAAGTAGTAAAAATTGAACCATTAGGAGTAGCACCCACCAAGGCAAAG
AGAAGAGTGGTGCAGAGAGAAAAAAGAGCAGTGGGAATAGGAGCTTTGTTCCTTGGGTTCTTGGGAGCAG
CAGGAAGCACTATGGGCGCAGCGTCAATGACGCTGACGGTACAGGCCAGACAATTATTGTCTGGTATAGT
GCAGCAGCAGAACAATTTGCTGAGGGCTATTGAGGCGCAACAGCATCTGTTGCAACTCACAGTCTGGGGC
ATCAAGCAGCTCCAGGCAAGAATCCTGGCTGTGGAAAGATACCTAAAGGATCAACAGCTCCTGGGGATTT
GGGGTTGCTCTGGAAAACTCATTTGCACCACTGCTGTGCCTTGGAATGCTAGTTGGAGTAATAAATCTCT
GGAACAGATTTGGAATCACACGACCTGGATGGAGTGGGACAGAGAAATTAACAATTACACAAGCTTAATA
CACTCCTTAATTGAAGAATCGCAAAACCAGCAAGAAAAGAATGAACAAGAATTATTGGAATTAGATAAAT
GGGCAAGTTTGTGGAATTGGTTTAACATAACAAATTGGCTGTGGTATATAAAATTATTCATAATGATAGT
AGGAGGCTTGGTAGGTTTAAGAATAGTTTTTGCTGTACTTTCTATAGTGAATAGAGTTAGGCAGGGATAT
TCACCATTATCGTTTCAGACCCACCTCCCAACCCCGAGGGGACCCGACAGGCCCGAAGGAATAGAAGAAG
AAGGTGGAGAGAGAGACAGAGACAGATCCATTCGATTAGTGAACGGATCTCGACGGTATCGCCGAATTCA
CAAATGGCAGTATTCATCCACAATTTTAAAAGAAAAGGGGGGATTGGGGGGTACAGTGCAGGGGAAAGAA
TAGTAGACATAATAGCAACAGACATACAAACTAAAGAATTACAAAAACAAATTACAAAAATTCAAAATTT
TCGGGTTTATTACAGGGACAGCAGAGATCCAGTTTGGACTAGGATCC
